>Addgene plasmid #65357 | POT4-CYC1p-ycrtI-ADH1t | depositor full sequence | sequence record 110590 | Full Sequence
CCTCTGCCAGAGACCCAAGACACTGCGGATCGAGACCACTAGTACCGGTCTGCAGCTCGAGGGGGGGCCC
GGTACCCAATTCGCCCTATAGTGAGTCGTATTACGCGCGCTCACTGGCCGTCGTTTTACAACGTCGTGAC
TGGGAAAACCCTGGCGTTACCCAACTTAATCGCCTTGCAGCACATCCCCCTTTCGCCAGCTGGCGTAATA
GCGAAGAGGCCCGCACCGATCGCCCTTCCCAACAGTTGCGCAGCCTGAATGGCGAATGGCGCG
[124 nt withheld, positions 274-397]
C
[91 nt withheld, positions 399-489]
A
[49 nt withheld, positions 491-539]
CCTTTGACGTTGGAGTCCACGTTCTTT
[37 nt withheld, positions 567-603]
ACCCTATCTCGGTCTATTCTTTTGATTTATAAGGGATTTTGCCGATTTCGGCCTATTGGTTAAAAAATGA
GCTGATTTAACAAAAATTTAACGCGAATTTTAACAAAATATTAACGTTTACAATTTCCTGATGCGGTATT
TTCTCCTTACGCATCTGTGCGGTATTTCACACCGCATAGGGTAATAACTGATATAATTAAATTGAAGCTC
TAATTTGTGAGTTTAGTATACATGCATTTACTTATAATACAGTTTTTTAGTTTTGCTGGCCGCATCTTCT
CAAATATGCTTCCCAGCCTGCTTTTCTGTAACGTTCACCCTCTACCTTAGCATCCCTTCCCTTTGCAAAT
AGTCCTCTTCCAACAATAATAATGTCAGATCCTGTAGACACCACATCATCCACGGTTCTATACTGTTGAC
CCAATGCGTCACCCTTGTCATCTAAACCCACACCGGGTGTCATAATCAACCAATCGTAACCTTCATCTCT
TCCACCCATGTCTCTTTGAGCAATAAAGCCGATAACAAAATCTTTGTCGCTCTTCGCAATGTCAACAGTA
CCCTTAGTATATTCTCCAGTAGATAGGGAGCCCTTGCATGACAATTCTGCTAACATCAAAAGGCCTCTAG
GTTCCTTTGTTACTTCTTCTGCCGCCTGCTTCAAACCGCTAACAATACCTGGGCCCACCACACCGTGTGC
ATTCGTAATGTCTGCCCATTCTGCTATTCTGTATACACCCGCAGAGTACTGCAATTTGACTGTATTACCA
ATGTCAGCAAATTTTCTGTCTTCGAAGAGTAAAAAATTGTACTTGGCGGATAATGCCTTTAGCGGCTTAA
CTGTGCCCTCCATGGAAAAATCAGTCAAGATATCCACATGTGTTTTTAGTAAACAAATTTTGGGACCTAA
TGCTTCAACTAACTCCAGTAATTCCTTGGTGGTACGAACATCCAATGAAGCACACAAGTTTGTTTGCTTT
TCGTGCATGATATTAAATAGCTTGGCAGCAACAGGACTAGGATGAGTAGCAGCACGTTCCTTATATGTAG
CTTTCGACATGATTTATCTTCGTTTCCTGCAGGTTTTTGTTCTGTGCAGTTGGGTTAAGAATACTGGGCA
ATTTCATGTTTCTTCAACACTACATATGCGTATATATACCAATCTAAGTCTGTGCTCCTTCCTTCGTTCT
TCCTTCTGTTCGGAGATTACCGAATCAAAAAAATTTCAAAGAAACCGAAATCAAAAAAAAGAATAAAAAA
AAAATGATGAATTGAATTGAAAAGCTGTGGTATGGTGCACTCTCAGTACAATCTGCTCTGATGCCGCATA
GTTAAGCCAGCCCCGACACCCGCCAACACCCGCTGACGCGCCCTGACGGGCTTGTCTGCTCCCGGCATCC
GCTTACAGACAAGCTGTGACAATCTCCGGGAGCTGCATGTGTCAGAGGTTTTCACCGTCATCACCGAAAC
GCGCGAGATTAAAGGGCCTCGTGATACGCCTATTTTTATAGGTTAATGTCATGATAATAATGGTTTCTTA
GGACGGATCGCTTGCCTGTAACTTACACGCGCCTCGTATCTTTTAATGATGGAATAATTTGGGAATTTAC
TCTGTGTTTATTTATTTTTATGTTTTGTATTTGGATTTTAGAAAGTAAATAAAGAAGGTAGAAGAGTTAC
GGAATGAAGAAAAAAAAATAAACAAAGGTTTAAAAAATTTCAACAAAAAGCGTACTTTACATATATATTT
ATTAGACAAGAAAAGCAGATTAAATAGATATACATTCGATTAACGATAAGTAAAATGTAAAATCACAGGA
TTTTCGTGTGTGGTCTTCTACACAGACAAGATGAAACAATTCGGCATTAATACCTGAGAGCAGGAAGAGC
AAGATAAAAGGTAGTATTTGTTGGCGATCCCCCTAGAGTCTTTTACATCTTCGGAAAACAAAAACTATTT
TTTCTTTAATTTCTTTTTTTACTTTCTATTTTTAATTTATATATTTATATTAAAAAATTTAAATTATAAT
TATTTTTATAGCACGTGATGAAAAGGACCCAGGTGGCACTTTTCGGGGAAATGTGCGCGGAACCCCTATT
TGTTTATTTTTCTAAATACATTCAAATATGTATCCGCTCATGAGACAATAACCCTGATAAATGCTTCAAT
AATATTGAAAAAGGAAGAGTATGAGTATTCAACATTTCCGTGTCGCCCTTATTCCCTTTTTTGCGGCATT
TTGCCTTCCTGTTTTTGCTCACCCAGAAACGCTGGTGAAAGTAAAAGATGCTGAAGATCAGTTGGGTGCA
CGAGTGGGTTACATCGAACTGGATCTCAACAGCGGTAAGATCCTTGAGAGTTTTCGCCCCGAAGAACGTT
TTCCAATGATGAGCACTTTTAAAGTTCTGCTATGTGGCGCGGTATTATCCCGTATTGACGCCGGGCAAGA
GCAACTCGGTCGCCGCATACACTATTCTCAGAATGACTTGGTTGAGTACTCACCAGTCACAGAAAAGCAT
CTTACGGATGGCATGACAGTAAGAGAATTATGCAGTGCTGCCATAACCATGAGTGATAACACTGCGGCCA
ACTTACTTCTGACAACGATCGGAGGACCGAAGGAGCTAACCGCTTTTTTGCACAACATGGGGGATCATGT
AACTCGCCTTGATCGTTGGGAACCGGAGCTGAATGAAGCCATACCAAACGACGAGCGTGACACCACGATG
CCTGTAGCAATGGCAACAACGTTGCGCAAACTATTAACTGGCGAACTACTTACTCTAGCTTCCCGGCAAC
AATTAATAGACTGGATGGAGGCGGATAAAGTTGCAGGACCACTTCTGCGCTCGGCCCTTCCGGCTGGCTG
GTTTATTGCTGATAAATCTGGAGCCGGTGAGCGTGGTAGTCGCGGTATCATTGCAGCACTGGGGCCAGAT
GGTAAGCCCTCCCGTATCGTAGTTATCTACACGACGGGGAGTCAGGCAACTATGGATGAACGAAATAGAC
AGATCGCTGAGATAGGTGCCTCACTGATTAAGCATTGGTAACTGTCAGACCAAGTTTACTCATATATACT
TTAGATTGATTTAAAACTTCATTTTTAATTTAAAAGGATCTAGGTGAAGATCCTTTTTGATAATCTCATG
ACCAAAATCCCTTAACGTGAGTTTTCGTTCCACTGAGCGTCAGACCCCGTAGAAAAGATCAAAGGATCTT
CTTGAGATCCTTTTTTTCTGCGCGTAATCTGCTGCTTGCAAACAAAAAAACCACCGCTACCAGCGGTGGT
TTGTTTGCCGGATCAAGAGCTACCAACTCTTTTTCCGAAGGTAACTGGCTTCAGCAGAGCGCAGATACCA
AATACTGTCCTTCTAGTGTAGCCGTAGTTAGGCCACCACTTCAAGAACTCTGTAGCACCGCCTACATACC
TCGCTCTGCTAATCCTGTTACCAGTGGCTGCTGCCAGTGGCGATAAGTCGTGTCTTACCGGGTTGGACTC
AAGACGATAGTTACCGGATAAGGCGCAGCGGTCGGGCTGAACGGGGGGTTCGTGCACACAGCCCAGCTTG
GAGCGAACGACCTACACCGAACTGAGATACCTACAGCGTGAGCTATGAGAAAGCGCCACGCTTCCCGAAG
GGAGAAAGGCGGACAGGTATCCGGTAAGCGGCAGGGTCGGAACAGGAGAGCGCACGAGGGAGCTTCCAGG
GGGAAACGCCTGGTATCTTTATAGTCCTGTCGGGTTTCGCCACCTCTGACTTGAGCGTCGATTTTTGTGA
TGCTCGTCAGGGGGGCGGAGCCTATGGAAAAACGCCAGCAACGCGGCCTTTTTACGGTTCCTGGCCTTTT
GCTGGCCTTTTGCTCACATGTTCTTTCCTGCGTTATCCCCTGATTCTGTGGATAACCGTATTACCGCCTT
TGAGTGAGCTGATACCGCTCGCCGCAGCCGAACGACCGAGCGCAGCGAGTCAGTGAGCGAGGAAGCGGAA
GAGCGCCCAATACGCAAACCGCCTCTCCCCGCGCGTTGGCCGATTCATTAATGCAGCTGGCACGACAGGT
TTCCCGACTGGAAAGCGGGCAGTGAGCGCAACGCAATTAATGTGAGTTACCTCACTCATTAGGCACCCCA
GGCTTTACACTTTATGCTTCCGGCTCCTATGTTGTGTGGAATTGTGAGCGGATAACAATTTCACACAGGA
AACAGCTATGACCATGATTACGCCAAGCGCGCAATTAACCCTCACTAAAGGGAACAAAAGCTGGAGCTCC
ACCGCGGTGGCGGCCGCGAATTCCCCGGGTCTAGAGGTCTCGGTGGCAGTGACTCGGTCTCTAGGCGGCT
GAGCTCATTTGGCGAGCGTTGGTTGGTGGATCAAGCCCACGCGTAGGCAATCCTCGAGCAGATCCGCCAG
GCGTGTATATATAGCGTGGATGGCCAGGCAACTTTAGTGCTGACACATACAGGCATATATATATGTGTGC
GACGACACATGATCATATGGCATGCATGTGCTCTGTATGTATATAAAACTCTTGTTTTCTTCTTTTCTCT
AAATATTCTTTCCTTATACATTAGGACCTTTGCAGCATAAATTACTATACTTCTATAGACACGCAAACAC
AAATACACACACTAAGATGGGTAAGGAACAAGACCAAGACAAGCCAACCGCTATCATCGTTGGTTGTGGT
ATCGGTGGTATCGCTACCGCTGCTAGATTGGCTAAGGAAGGTTTCCAAGTTACCGTTTTCGAAAAGAACG
ACTACTCTGGTGGTAGATGTTCTTTGATCGAACGCGACGGTTACAGATTCGACCAAGGTCCATCTTTGTT
GTTGTTGCCAGACTTGTTCAAGCAAACCTTCGAAGACTTGGGTGAAAAGATGGAAGACTGGGTTGACTTG
ATCAAGTGTGAACCAAACTACGTTTGTCACTTCCACGACGAAGAAACCTTCACCTTCTCTACCGACATGG
CTTTGTTGAAGAGAGAAGTTGAAAGATTCGAAGGTAAGGACGGTTTCGACAGATTCTTGTCTTTCATCCA
AGAAGCTCACAGACACTACGAATTGGCTGTTGTTCACGTTTTGCAAAAGAACTTCCCAGGTTTCGCTGCT
TTCTTGAGATTGCAATTCATCGGTCAAATCTTGGCTTTGCACCCATTCGAATCTATCTGGACCAGAGTTT
GTAGATACTTCAAGACCGACAGATTGAGAAGAGTTTTCTCTTTCGCTGTTATGTACATGGGTCAATCTCC
ATACTCTGCTCCAGGAACCTACTCTTTGTTGCAATACACCGAATTGACCGAAGGTATCTGGTATCCAAGA
GGTGGTTTCTGGCAAGTTCCAAACACCTTGTTGCAAATCGTTAAGAGAAACAACCCATCTGCTAAGTTCA
ACTTCAACGCTCCAGTTTCTCAAGTTTTGTTGTCTCCAGCTAAGGACAGAGCTACCGGTGTTAGATTGGA
ATCTGGTGAAGAACACCACGCTGACGTTGTTATCGTTAACGCTGACTTGGTTTACGCTTCTGAACACTTG
ATCCCAGACGACGCTAGAAACAAGATCGGTCAATTGGGTGAAGTTAAGCGATCTTGGTGGGCTGACTTGG
TTGGTGGTAAGAAGTTGAAGGGTTCTTGTTCTTCTTTGTCTTTCTACTGGTCTATGGACAGAATCGTTGA
CGGTTTGGGTGGTCACAACATCTTCTTGGCTGAAGACTTCAAGGGTTCTTTCGACACCATCTTCGAAGAA
TTGGGTTTGCCAGCTGACCCATCTTTCTACGTTAACGTTCCAAGTAGAATCGACCCATCTGCTGCTCCAG
AAGGTAAGGACGCTATCGTTATCTTGGTTCCATGTGGTCACATCGACGCTTCTAACCCACAAGACTACAA
CAAGTTGGTTGCTAGAGCTAGAAAGTTCGTTATCCAAACCTTGTCTGCTAAGTTGGGTTTGCCAGACTTC
GAAAAGATGATCGTTGCTGAAAAGGTTCACGACGCTCCATCTTGGGAAAAGGAATTCAACTTGAAGGACG
GTTCTATCTTGGGTTTGGCTCACAACTTCATGCAAGTTTTGGGTTTCAGACCATCTACCAGACACCCAAA
GTACGACAAGTTGTTCTTCGTTGGTGCTTCTACCCACCCAGGAACCGGTGTTCCAATCGTTTTGGCTGGT
GCTAAGTTGACCGCTAACCAAGTTTTGGAATCTTTCGACCGATCTCCAGCTCCAGACCCAAACATGTCTT
TGTCTGTTCCATACGGTAAGCCATTGAAGTCTAACGGAACCGGTATCGACTCTCAAGTTCAATTGAAGTT
CATGGACTTGGAAAGATGGGTTTACTTGTTGGTTTTGTTGATCGGTGCTGTTATCGCTCGATCTGTTGGT
GTTTTGGCTTTCTAGCCGAATTTCTTATGATTTATGATTTTTATTATTAAATAAGTTATAAAAAAAATAA
GTGTATACAAATTTTAAAGTGACTCTTAGGTTTTAAAACGAAAATTCTTATTCTTGAGTAACTCTTTCCT
GTAGGTCAGGTTGCTTTCTCAGGTATAGCATGAGGTCGCTCTTATTGACCACACCTCTACCGG
Features (pLannotate 1.2.2; 21 found; start..end, strand, type, name):
     56..76      +  misc_feature   MCS (fragment): pBluescript multiple cloning site
     85..103     -  promoter       T7 promoter: promoter for bacteriophage T7 RNA polymerase
    111..266     +  CDS            lacZα (fragment): LacZα fragment of β-galactosidase; lacZ fragment
    274..729     +  rep_origin     f1 ori (sequence partly withheld): f1 bacteriophage origin of replication; arrow indicates direction of (+) strand synthesis
    730..781     -  misc_feature   bom (fragment): basis of mobility region from pBR322
    860..1663    -  CDS            URA3: orotidine-5'-phosphate decarboxylase, required for uracil biosynthesis; S. cerevisiae URA3; yeast auxotrophic marker, counterselectable with 5-fluoroorotic acid (5-FOA)
   1664..1879    -  promoter       URA3 promoter: S. cerevisiae URA3
   1894..1943    -  misc_feature   bom (fragment): basis of mobility region from pBR322
   2045..2080    -  CDS            rop (fragment): Rop protein, which maintains plasmids at low copy number; rop
   2149..2652    -  misc_feature   CEN/ARS: S. cerevisiae CEN6 centromere fused to an autonomously replicating sequence
   2689..2793    +  promoter       AmpR promoter: bla
   2794..3654    +  CDS            AmpR: β-lactamase; bla; confers resistance to ampicillin, carbenicillin, and related antibiotics
   3825..4413    +  rep_origin     ori: high-copy-number ColE1/pMB1/pBR322/pUC origin of replication
   4596..4688    +  CDS            lacI (fragment): lac repressor; lacI; The lac repressor binds to the lac operator to inhibit transcription in E. coli. This inhibition can be relieved by adding lactose or isopropyl-β-D-thiogalactopyranoside (IPTG).
   4701..4722    +  protein_bind   CAP binding site: CAP binding activates transcription in the presence of cAMP. E. coli catabolite activator protein
   4737..4767    +  promoter       lac promoter: promoter for the E. coli lac operon
   4775..4791    +  protein_bind   lac operator: The lac repressor binds to the lac operator to inhibit transcription in E. coli. This inhibition can be relieved by adding lactose or isopropyl-β-D-thiogalactopyranoside (IPTG). lac repressor encoded by lacI
   4836..4854    +  promoter       T3 promoter: promoter for bacteriophage T3 RNA polymerase
   4867..4890    +  misc_feature   MCS (fragment): pBluescript multiple cloning site
   5270..6793    +  CDS            al-1 (fragment): CRTI_NEUCR - Experimental evidence at protein level: Swiss-Prot protein existence level 1. Phytoene desaturase involved in the carotenoid biosynthesis pathway. Converts phytoene into 3,4-didehydrolycopene via the intermediary of phytofluene, zeta-carotene, neurosporene and lycopene, by introducing up to five double bonds into phytoene. From Neurospora crassa (strain ATCC 24698 / 74-OR23-1A / CBS 708.71 / DSM 1257 / FGSC 987).
   6990..7176    +  terminator     ADH1 terminator: S. cerevisiae ADH1; transcription terminator for the S. cerevisiae alcohol dehydrogenase 1 (ADH1) gene
