[The description below was written by a language model from this plasmid's Addgene catalogue record and pLannotate feature annotations shown in this document.]
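Description:
POT4-CYC1p-ycrtI-ADH1t is a yeast–E. coli shuttle plasmid from the YeastFab standard-parts system. It carries a single assembled transcription unit (TU) in the POT4 receiving vector, intended as one building block for combinatorial construction of a β-carotene biosynthetic pathway in Saccharomyces cerevisiae. The catalogue lists the vector type as unspecified, but the annotated 7,176-nt sequence shows a pBluescript/pRS-like backbone. A high-copy ColE1/pUC origin and the AmpR β-lactamase gene provide propagation and ampicillin selection in E. coli, and an f1 origin is also present. For yeast, a CEN6/ARS element gives stable low-copy maintenance, and URA3 with its own promoter allows selection on uracil-free medium and counterselection with 5-FOA. Remnants of the lacZα region, the lac promoter/operator, and T7 and T3 promoters flank the cloning site, where fragments of the pBluescript polylinker remain.

The 2,245-bp insert is named as the CYC1 promoter driving ycrtI, followed by the ADH1 terminator. The feature table annotates the ADH1 terminator and a coding region matched by homology to a fungal phytoene desaturase (the Neurospora crassa al-1/CrtI entry). This match indicates function, not the gene's source organism, which the record does not state. The CYC1 promoter is not annotated by the software, but the unannotated stretch between the polylinker fragment and the coding region is where it would lie. Phytoene desaturase introduces successive double bonds into phytoene to yield lycopene-type intermediates, a central step towards β-carotene. This TU would be combined with TUs for the other pathway genes, each with varied promoters, to tune expression and screen for carotenoid production. The cloning method is recorded as unknown.
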