Addgene plasmid #65357: POT4-CYC1p-ycrtI-ADH1t
Purpose: TU for combinatorial construction of ?-carotene pathway
Depositing lab: Junbiao Dai. Depositing organization: Tsinghua University. Publication: YeastFab: the design and construction of standard biological parts for metabolic engineering in Saccharomyces cerevisiae. Guo Y, Dong J, Zhou T, Auxillos J, Li T, Zhang W, Wang L, Shen Y, Luo Y, Zheng Y, Lin J, Chen GQ, Wu Q, Cai Y, Dai J. Nucleic Acids Res. 2015 May 8. pii: gkv464. 10.1093/nar/gkv464 PubMed 25956650.
Backbone
  Vector backbone: POT4
  Vector type: Unspecified
Growth in bacteria
  Bacterial resistance: Ampicillin, 100 μg/mL
  Growth temperature: 37°C
  Growth strain: DH5alpha
  Copy number: High Copy
Gene/Insert
  Gene/Insert name: CYC1p-ycrtI-ADH1t
  Insert size (bp): 2245
  Cloning method: Unknown
  Sequencing primers: 5′ M13-F20; 3′ M13 Reverse
Terms and licenses: Academic/Nonprofit Terms; Industry Terms: Not Available to Industry
Depositor comments: construction of TUs(CYC1p-ycrtI-ADH1t) in POT4 receiving vector
How to cite: POT4-CYC1p-ycrtI-ADH1t was a gift from Junbiao Dai (Addgene plasmid # 65357 ; http://n2t.net/addgene:65357 ; RRID:Addgene_65357)
