>Addgene plasmid #65357 | POT4-CYC1p-ycrtI-ADH1t | addgene partial sequence | sequence record 138640 | M13-F20 5'-TGTAAAACGACGGCCAGT-3'
CCTCGAGCTGCAGACCGGTACTAGTGGTCTCGATCCGCAGTGTCTTGGGTCTCTGGCAGAGGCCGGTAGA
GGTGTGGTCAATAAGAGCGACCTCATGCTATACCTGAGAAAGCAACCTGACCTACAGGAAAGAGTTACTC
AAGAATAAGAATTTTCGTTTTAAAACCTAAGAGTCACTTTAAAATTTGTATACACTTATTTTTTTTATAA
CTTATTTAATAATAAAAATCATAAATCATAAGAAATTCGGCTAGAAAGCCAAAACACCAACAGATCGAGC
GATAACAGCACCGATCAACAAAACCAACAAGTAAACCCATCTTTCCAAGTCCATGAACTTCAATTGAACT
TGAGAGTCGATACCGGTTCCGTTAGACTTCAATGGCTTACCGTATGGAACAGACAAAGACATGTTTGGGT
CTGGAGCTGGAGATCGGTCGAAAGATTCCAAAACTTGGTTAGCGGTCAACTTAGCACCAGCCAAAACGAT
TGGAACACCGGTTCCTGGGTGGGTAGAAGCACCAACGAAGAACAACTTGTCGTACTTTGGGTGTCTGGTA
GATGGTCTGAAACCCAAAACTTGCATGAAGTTGTGAGCCAAACCCAAGATAGAACCGTCCTTCAAGTTGA
ATTCCTTTTCCCAAGATGGAGCGTCGTGAACCTTTTCAGCAACGATCATCTTTTCGAAGTCTGGCAAACC
CAACTTAGCAGACAAGGTTTGGATAACGAACTTTCTAGCTCTAGCAACCAACTTGTTGTAGTCTTGTGGG
TTAGAAGCGTCGATGTGACC
