>Addgene plasmid #65357 | POT4-CYC1p-ycrtI-ADH1t | addgene partial sequence | sequence record 138733 | M13-Rev 5'-CAGGAAACAGCTATGACC-3'
AAGCTGGAGCTCCACCGCGGTGGCGGCCGCGAATTCCCCGGGTCTAGAGGTCTCGGTGGCAGTGACTCGG
TCTCTAGGCGGCTGAGCTCATTTGGCGAGCGTTGGTTGGTGGATCAAGCCCACGCGTAGGCAATCCTCGA
GCAGATCCGCCAGGCGTGTATATATAGCGTGGATGGCCAGGCAACTTTAGTGCTGACACATACAGGCATA
TATATATGTGTGCGACGACACATGATCATATGGCATGCATGTGCTCTGTATGTATATAAAACTCTTGTTT
TCTTCTTTTCTCTAAATATTCTTTCCTTATACATTAGGACCTTTGCAGCATAAATTACTATACTTCTATA
GACACGCAAACACAAATACACACACTAAGATGGGTAAGGAACAAGACCAAGACAAGCCAACCGCTATCAT
CGTTGGTTGTGGTATCGGTGGTATCGCTACCGCTGCTAGATTGGCTAAGGAAGGTTTCCAAGTTACCGTT
TTCGAAAAGAACGACTACTCTGGTGGTAGATGTTCTTTGATCGAACGCGACGGTTACAGATTCGACCAAG
GTCCATCTTTGTTGTTGTTGCCAGACTTGTTCAAGCAAACCTTCGAAGACTTGGGTGAAAAGATGGAAGA
CTGGGTTGACTTGATCAAGTGTGAACCAAACTACGTTTGTCACTTCCACGACGAAGAAACCTTCACCTTC
TCTACCGACATGGCTTTGTTGAAGAGAGAAGTTGAAAGATTCGAAGGTAAGGACGGTTTCGACAGATTCT
TGTCTTTCATCCAAGAAGCTCACAGACACTACGAATTGGCTGTTGTTCACGTTT
